Addgene plasmid #235539: pTRIP-SFFV-tagBFP-2A-ICP0-FxE
Purpose: To express tagBFP-2A-ICP0-FXE (ICP0 ∆106-149)
Depositing lab: Nicolas Manel. Depositing organization: Institut Curie. Publication: Centromeric DNA amplification triggered by viral proteins activates nuclear cGAS. Lahaye X, Tran Van P, Chakraborty C, Shmakova A, Cao NTB, Ferran H, Ait-Mohamed O, Maurin M, Waterfall JJ, Kaufer BB, Fischer P, Hennig T, Dolken L, Lomonte P, Fachinetti D, Manel N. Cell. 2025 May 29:S0092-8674(25)00556-2. doi: 10.1016/j.cell.2025.05.008. PubMed 40460826.
Backbone
  Vector backbone: pTRIP-SFFV-tagBFP-2A
  Vector type: Lentiviral
Growth in bacteria
  Bacterial resistance: Ampicillin, 100 μg/mL
  Growth temperature: 30°C
  Growth strain: NEB Stable
  Copy number: High Copy
Gene/Insert
  Gene/Insert name: ICP0-FxE
  Species: Herpes simplex virus 1 (HSV-1)
  Mutation: Deletion of the RING domain, ∆106-149.
  Cloning method: Restriction Enzyme; 5′ cloning site Unknown (unknown if destroyed)
Terms and licenses: Academic/Nonprofit Terms; Industry Terms: Not Available to Industry
How to cite: pTRIP-SFFV-tagBFP-2A-ICP0-FxE was a gift from Nicolas Manel (Addgene plasmid # 235539 ; http://n2t.net/addgene:235539 ; RRID:Addgene_235539)
