[The description below was written by a language model from this plasmid's Addgene catalogue record and pLannotate feature annotations shown in this document.]
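Description:
pTRIP-SFFV-tagBFP-2A-ICP0-FxE is an HIV-1-derived lentiviral transfer plasmid of about 12.6 kb, built on the pTRIP-SFFV-tagBFP-2A backbone, for expressing a RING-deleted mutant of the herpes simplex virus 1 immediate-early protein ICP0 in mammalian cells. It is propagated in E. coli through a high-copy ColE1/pUC-type origin with ampicillin selection (AmpR with its own promoter). The record specifies a recombination-limiting strain, as is usual for repeat-containing lentiviral plasmids. The backbone also carries remnants of older vectors: an SV40 promoter followed by gpt fragments, SV40 small t intron and poly(A) sequences, and pieces of pBR322 (TcR, bom, rop). The automated annotation flags most of these as partial, and the record assigns them no function.

The viral cassette contains a 5' LTR, the Ψ packaging signal with a gag fragment, the RRE for Rev-dependent export of the genomic RNA, and the cPPT/CTS element that aids nuclear import of the reverse-transcribed genome. It ends in a 3' LTR annotated as ΔU3, so the vector is self-inactivating. Because the packaging functions are not encoded in full, they must be supplied in trans.

Within this cassette, the SFFV LTR promoter drives a single open reading frame. TagBFP is followed by a 2A peptide, which is named in the construct but not separately annotated, and then by ICP0-FxE, which lacks residues 106–149. The 2A element yields separate blue fluorescent reporter and ICP0 proteins, so transduced cells can be identified by fluorescence. Deleting the RING domain removes the region responsible for ICP0's E3 ubiquitin ligase activity, making this construct a natural ligase-deficient comparator for wild-type ICP0. The associated publication concerns viral protein-triggered centromeric DNA amplification and nuclear cGAS activation.
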