Features (pLannotate 1.2.2; 30 found; start..end, strand, type, name):
     43..108     +  intron         small t intron: SV40 (simian virus 40) small t antigen intron
    238..258     +  CDS            SV40 NLS: nuclear localization signal of SV40 (simian virus 40) large T antigen
    577..660     +  CDS            large T antigen (fragment): large T antigen from SV40 (simian virus 40)
    683..817     +  polyA_signal   SV40 poly(A) signal: SV40 polyadenylation signal
    984..1313    +  CDS            nef (fragment): NEF_HV1BR - Experimental evidence at protein level: Swiss-Prot protein existence level 1. Extracellular Nef protein targets CD4(+) T-lymphocytes for apoptosis by interacting with CXCR4 surface receptors (PubMed:14990729). From Human immunodeficiency virus type 1 group M subtype B (isolate BRU/LAI) (HIV-1).
   1361..1618    +  LTR            5' LTR (truncated): truncated 5' long terminal repeat (LTR) from HIV-1
   1665..1790    +  misc_feature   HIV-1 Ψ: packaging signal of human immunodeficiency virus type 1
   1774..2137    +  CDS            HIV-1 gag (fragment): gag protein from human immunodeficiency virus 1; gag
   2283..2516    +  misc_feature   RRE: The Rev response element (RRE) of HIV-1 allows for Rev-dependent mRNA export from the nucleus to the cytoplasm.
   2893..2993    +  CDS            Rev (fragment): human immunodeficiency virus 1 (HIV-1) Rev protein; rev; enhances nuclear export of unspliced and incompletely spliced viral mRNAs
   3038..3155    +  misc_feature   cPPT/CTS: central polypurine tract and central termination sequence of HIV-1
   3295..3702    +  promoter       SFFV promoter: spleen focus-forming virus long terminal repeat (LTR) promoter
   3721..4419    +  CDS            TagBFP: TagBFP is a basic (constitutively fluorescent) blue fluorescent protein published in 2008, derived from Entacmaea quadricolor. It is reported to be a very rapidly-maturing monomer with very low acid sensitivity.
   4492..6699    +  CDS            ICP0 (fragment): ICP0_HHV11 - Also known as IE110. Experimental evidence at protein level: Swiss-Prot protein existence level 1. Evades nuclear antiviral defenses triggered by dsDNA viruses. Acts during the initial stages of lytic infection and the reactivation of latent viral genome. Prevents the antiviral effect of nuclear bodies by degrading host PML and SP100. Prevents antiviral response to viral DNA induced by IFI16 by degrading it. Additionally, inhibits host IRF3 nuclear signaling to prevent interferon production by the infected cells. Interestingly, the E3 ubiquitin ligase activity associated with the
   6717..6902    +  CDS            nef (fragment): NEF_HV1Z2 - Experimental evidence at protein level: Swiss-Prot protein existence level 1. Extracellular Nef protein targets CD4(+) T-lymphocytes for apoptosis by interacting with CXCR4 surface receptors. From Human immunodeficiency virus type 1 group M subtype D (isolate Z2/CDC-Z34) (HIV-1).
   6904..6935    +  LTR            3' LTR (ΔU3) (fragment): self-inactivating 3' long terminal repeat (LTR) from HIV-1
   6983..7163    +  LTR            5' LTR (truncated): truncated 5' long terminal repeat (LTR) from HIV-1
   8125..8223    -  CDS            TBC1D5 (fragment): TBCD5_HUMAN - Also known as KIAA0210. Experimental evidence at protein level: Swiss-Prot protein existence level 1. May act as a GTPase-activating protein (GAP) for Rab family protein(s). May act as a GAP for RAB7A. Can displace RAB7A and retromer CSC subcomplex from the endosomal membrane to the cytosol; at least retromer displacement seems to require its catalytic activity (PubMed:19531583, PubMed:20923837). Required for retrograde transport of cargo proteins from endosomes to the trans-Golgi network (TGN); the function seems to require its catalytic activity. Involved in regulation of autop
   8629..8908    +  CDS            TcR (fragment): tetracycline efflux protein; tet; confers resistance to tetracycline
   8909..8957    -  misc_feature   bom (fragment): basis of mobility region from pBR322
   9059..9094    -  CDS            rop (fragment): Rop protein, which maintains plasmids at low copy number; rop
   9189..9293    +  promoter       AmpR promoter: bla
   9294..10154   +  CDS            AmpR: β-lactamase; bla; confers resistance to ampicillin, carbenicillin, and related antibiotics
  10325..10913   +  rep_origin     ori: high-copy-number ColE1/pMB1/pBR322/pUC origin of replication
  11096..11152   +  CDS            lacI (fragment): lac repressor; lacI; The lac repressor binds to the lac operator to inhibit transcription in E. coli. This inhibition can be relieved by adding lactose or isopropyl-β-D-thiogalactopyranoside (IPTG).
  11159..11488   +  promoter       SV40 promoter: SV40 enhancer and early promoter
  11688..11807   +  CDS            gpt (fragment): XGPT_ECOLI - Also known as gpp, gxu. Experimental evidence at protein level: Swiss-Prot protein existence level 1. Purine salvage pathway enzyme that catalyzes the transfer of the ribosyl-5-phosphate group from 5-phospho-alpha-D-ribose 1- diphosphate (PRPP) to the N9 position of the 6-oxopurines guanine and xanthine to form the corresponding ribonucleotides GMP (guanosine 5'- monophosphate) and XMP (xanthosine 5'-monophosphate), with the release of PPi. To a lesser extent, also acts on hypoxanthine (PubMed:9100006, PubMed:3886014). Does not ribophosphorylate adenine (PubMed:3886014). From Esch
  11807..12142   +  CDS            gpt (fragment): XGPT_ECOLI - Also known as gpp, gxu. Experimental evidence at protein level: Swiss-Prot protein existence level 1. Purine salvage pathway enzyme that catalyzes the transfer of the ribosyl-5-phosphate group from 5-phospho-alpha-D-ribose 1- diphosphate (PRPP) to the N9 position of the 6-oxopurines guanine and xanthine to form the corresponding ribonucleotides GMP (guanosine 5'- monophosphate) and XMP (xanthosine 5'-monophosphate), with the release of PPi. To a lesser extent, also acts on hypoxanthine (PubMed:9100006, PubMed:3886014). Does not ribophosphorylate adenine (PubMed:3886014). From Esch
  12237..12542   +  CDS            frsA (fragment): FRSA_ECOLI - Also known as yafA. Experimental evidence at protein level: Swiss-Prot protein existence level 1. Catalyzes the hydrolysis of esters (PubMed:15808744). Displays esterase activity toward pNP-butyrate (PubMed:15808744). May stimulate mixed-acid fermentation by acting as a fermentation/respiration switch that down-regulates respiration and up- regulates fermentation rates (PubMed:15169777). From Escherichia coli (strain K12).
  12546..41      +  CDS            small t antigen (fragment) (across the origin): SV40 (simian virus 40) small t antigen
>Addgene plasmid #235539 | pTRIP-SFFV-tagBFP-2A-ICP0-FxE | addgene full sequence | sequence record 471934 | Addgene NGS Result
ACATAATTGGACAAACTACCTACAGAGATTTAAAGCTCTAAGGTAAATATAAAATTTTTAAGTGTATAAT
GTGTTAAACTACTGATTCTAATTGTTTGTGTATTTTAGATTCCAACCTATGGAACTGATGAATGGGAGCA
GTGGTGGAATGCCTTTAATGAGGAAAACCTGTTTTGCTCAGAAGAAATGCCATCTAGTGATGATGAGGCT
ACTGCTGACTCTCAACATTCTACTCCTCCAAAAAAGAAGAGAAAGGTAGAAGACCCCAAGGACTTTCCTT
CAGAATTGCTAAGTTTTTTGAGTCATGCTGTGTTTAGTAATAGAACTCTTGCTTGCTTTGCTATTTACAC
CACAAAGGAAAAAGCTGCACTGCTATACAAGAAAATTATGGAAAAATATTCTGTAACCTTTATAAGTAGG
CATAACAGTTATAATCATAACATACTGTTTTTTCTTACTCCACACAGGCATAGAGTGTCTGCTATTAATA
ACTATGCTCAAAAATTGTGTACCTTTAGCTTTTTAATTTGTAAAGGGGTTAATAAGGAATATTTGATGTA
TAGTGCCTTGACTAGAGATCATAATCAGCCATACCACATTTGTAGAGGTTTTACTTGCTTTAAAAAACCT
CCCACACCTCCCCCTGAACCTGAAACATAAAATGAATGCAATTGTTGTTGTTAACTTGTTTATTGCAGCT
TATAATGGTTACAAATAAAGCAATAGCATCACAAATTTCACAAATAAAGCATTTTTTTCACTGCATTCTA
GTTGTGGTTTGTCCAAACTCATCAATGTATCTTATCATGTCTGGATCAACTGGATAACTCAAGCTAACCA
AAATCATCCCAAACTTCCCACCCCATACCCTATTACCACTGCCAATTACCTGTGGTTTCATTTACTCTAA
ACCTGTGATTCCTCTGAATTATTTTCATTTTAAAGAAATTGTATTTGTTAAATATGTACTACAAACTTAG
TAGTTGGAAGGGCTAATTCACTCCCAAAGAAGACAAGATATCCTTGATCTGTGGATCTACCACACACAAG
GCTACTTCCCTGATTAGCAGAACTACACACCAGGGCCAGGGGTCAGATATCCACTGACCTTTGGATGGTG
CTACAAGCTAGTACCAGTTGAGCCAGATAAGGTAGAAGAGGCCAATAAAGGAGAGAACACCAGCTTGTTA
CACCCTGTGAGCCTGCATGGGATGGATGACCCGGAGAGAGAAGTGTTAGAGTGGAGGTTTGACAGCCGCC
TAGCATTTCATCACGTGGCCCGAGAGCTGCATCCGGAGTACTTCAAGAACTGCTGATATCGAGCTTGCTA
CAAGGGACTTTCCGCTGGGGACTTTCCAGGGAGGCGTGGCCTGGGCGGGACTGGGGAGTGGCGAGCCCTC
AGATCCTGCATATAAGCAGCTGCTTTTTGCCTGTACTGGGTCTCTCTGGTTAGACCAGATCTGAGCCTGG
GAGCTCTCTGGCTAACTAGGGAACCCACTGCTTAAGCCTCAATAAAGCTTGCCTTGAGTGCTTCAAGTAG
TGTGTGCCCGTCTGTTGTGTGACTCTGGTAACTAGAGATCCCTCAGACCCTTTTAGTCAGTGTGGAAAAT
CTCTAGCAGTGGCGCCCGAACAGGGACTTGAAAGCGAAAGGGAAACCAGAGGAGCTCTCTCGACGCAGGA
CTCGGCTTGCTGAAGCGCGCACGGCAAGAGGCGAGGGGCGGCGACTGGTGAGTACGCCAAAAATTTTGAC
TAGCGGAGGCTAGAAGGAGAGAGATGGGTGCGAGAGCGTCAGTATTAAGCGGGGGAGAATTAGATCGCGA
TGGGAAAAAATTCGGTTAAGGCCAGGGGGAAAGAAAAAATATAAATTAAAACATATAGTATGGGCAAGCA
GGGAGCTAGAACGATTCGCAGTTAATCCTGGCCTGTTAGAAACATCAGAAGGCTGTAGACAAATACTGGG
ACAGCTACAACCATCCCTTCAGACAGGATCAGAAGAACTTAGATCATTATATAATACAGTAGCAACCCTC
TATTGTGTGCATCAAAGGATAGAGATAAAAGACACCAAGGAAGCTTTAGACAAGATAGAGGAAGAGCAAA
ACAAAAGTAAGACCACCGCACAGCAAGCGGCCGCTGATCTTCAGACCTGGAGGAGGAGATATGAGGGACA
ATTGGAGAAGTGAATTATATAAATATAAAGTAGTAAAAATTGAACCATTAGGAGTAGCACCCACCAAGGC
AAAGAGAAGAGTGGTGCAGAGAGAAAAAAGAGCAGTGGGAATAGGAGCTTTGTTCCTTGGGTTCTTGGGA
GCAGCAGGAAGCACTATGGGCGCAGCGTCAATGACGCTGACGGTACAGGCCAGACAATTATTGTCTGGTA
TAGTGCAGCAGCAGAACAATTTGCTGAGGGCTATTGAGGCGCAACAGCATCTGTTGCAACTCACAGTCTG
GGGCATCAAGCAGCTCCAGGCAAGAATCCTGGCTGTGGAAAGATACCTAAAGGATCAACAGCTCCTGGGG
ATTTGGGGTTGCTCTGGAAAACTCATTTGCACCACTGCTGTGCCTTGGAATGCTAGTTGGAGTAATAAAT
CTCTGGAACAGATTTGGAATCACACGACCTGGATGGAGTGGGACAGAGAAATTAACAATTACACAAGCTT
AATACACTCCTTAATTGAAGAATCGCAAAACCAGCAAGAAAAGAATGAACAAGAATTATTGGAATTAGAT
AAATGGGCAAGTTTGTGGAATTGGTTTAACATAACAAATTGGCTGTGGTATATAAAATTATTCATAATGA
TAGTAGGAGGCTTGGTAGGTTTAAGAATAGTTTTTGCTGTACTTTCTATAGTGAATAGAGTTAGGCAGGG
ATATTCACCATTATCGTTTCAGACCCACCTCCCAACCCCGAGGGGACCCGACAGGCCCGAAGGAATAGAA
GAAGAAGGTGGAGAGAGAGACAGAGACAGATCCATTCGATTAGTGAACGGATCTCGACGGTATCGCCGAA
TTCACAAATGGCAGTATTCATCCACAATTTTAAAAGAAAAGGGGGGATTGGGGGGTACAGTGCAGGGGAA
AGAATAGTAGACATAATAGCAACAGACATACAAACTAAAGAATTACAAAAACAAATTACAAAAATTCAAA
ATTTTCGGGTTTATTACAGGGACAGCAGAGATCCACTTTGGCTGATACGCGTCTGCAGCCCCGATAAAAT
AAAAGATTTTATTTAGTCTCCAGAAAAAGGGGGGAATGAAAGACCCCACCTGTAGGTTTGGCAAGCTAGC
TGCAGTAACGCCATTTTGCAAGGCATGGAAAAATACCAAACCAAGAATAGAGAAGTTCAGATCAAGGGCG
GGTACATGAAAATAGCTAACGTTGGGCCAAACAGGATATCTGCGGTGAGCAGTTTCGGCCCCGGCCCGGG
GCCAAGAACAGATGGTCACCGCAGTTTCGGCCCCGGCCCGAGGCCAAGAACAGATGGTCCCCAGATATGG
CCCAACCCTCAGCAGTTTCTTAAGACCCATCAGATGTTTCCAGGCTCCCCCAAGGACCTGAAATGACCCT
GCGCCTTATTTGAATTAACCAATCAGCCTGCTTCTCGCTTCTGTTCGCGCGCTTCTGCTTCCCGAGCTCT
ATAAAAGAGCTCACAACCCCTCACTCGGCGCGCCAGTCCTCCGACAGACTGAGTCGCCCGGGCCGCGGGC
TAGCGCCACCATGAGCGAGCTGATTAAGGAGAACATGCACATGAAGCTGTACATGGAGGGCACCGTGGAC
AACCATCACTTCAAGTGCACATCCGAGGGCGAAGGCAAGCCCTACGAGGGCACCCAGACCATGAGAATCA
AGGTGGTCGAGGGCGGCCCTCTCCCCTTCGCCTTCGACATCCTGGCTACTAGCTTCCTCTACGGCAGCAA
GACCTTCATCAACCACACCCAGGGCATCCCCGACTTCTTCAAGCAGTCCTTCCCTGAGGGCTTCACATGG
GAGAGAGTCACCACATACGAAGACGGGGGCGTGCTGACCGCTACCCAGGACACCAGCCTCCAGGACGGCT
GCCTCATCTACAACGTCAAGATCAGAGGGGTGAACTTCACATCCAACGGCCCTGTGATGCAGAAGAAAAC
ACTCGGCTGGGAGGCCTTCACCGAGACGCTGTACCCCGCTGACGGCGGCCTGGAAGGCAGAAACGACATG
GCCCTGAAGCTCGTGGGCGGGAGCCATCTGATCGCAAACGCCAAGACCACATATAGATCCAAGAAACCCG
CTAAGAACCTCAAGATGCCTGGCGTCTACTATGTGGACTACAGACTGGAAAGAATCAAGGAGGCCAACAA
CGAGACCTACGTCGAGCAGCACGAGGTGGCAGTGGCCAGATACTGCGACCTCCCTAGCAAACTGGGGCAC
AAGCTTAATGGAAGCGGAGCTACTAACTTCAGCCTGCTGAAGCAGGCTGGAGACGTGGAGGAGAACCCTG
GACCTGGATCCATGGAGCCCCGCCCCGGAGCGAGTACCCGCCGGCCTGAGGGCCGCCCCCAGCGCGAGCC
CGCCCCGGATGTCTGGGTGTTTCCCTGCGACCGAGACCTGCCGGACAGCAGCGACTCTGAGGCGGAGACC
GAAGTGGGGGGGCGGGGGGACGCCGACCACCATGACGACGACTCCGCCTCCGAGGCGGACAGCACGGACA
CGGAACTGTTCGAGACGGGGCTGCTGGGGCCGCAGGGCGTGGATGGGGGGGCGGTCTCGGGGGGGAGCCC
CCCCCGCGAGGAAGACCCCGGCAGTTGCGGGGGCGCCCCCCCTCGAGGAATTCCAATTCGGGGCAACACC
TGCCCGCTGTGCAACGCCAAGCTGGTGTACCTGATAGTGGGCGTGACGCCCAGCGGGTCGTTCAGCACCA
TCCCGATCGTGAACGACCCCCAGACCCGCATGGAGGCCGAGGAGGCCGTCAGGGCGGGCACGGCCGTGGA
CTTTATCTGGACGGGCAATCAGCGGTTCGCCCCGCGGTACCTGACCCTGGGGGGGCACACGGTGAGGGCC
CTGTCGCCCACCCACCCGGAGCCCACCACGGACGAGGATGACGACGACCTGGACGACGCAGACTACGTAC
CGCCCGCCCCCCGCCGGACGCCCCGCGCCCCCCCACGCAGAGGCGCCGCCGCGCCCCCCGTGACGGGCGG
GGCGTCTCACGCAGCCCCCCAGCCGGCCGCGGCTCGGACAGCGCCCCCCTCGGCGCCCATCGGGCCACAC
GGCAGCAGTAACACCAACACCACCACCAACAGCAGCGGCGGCGGCGGCTCCCGCCAGTCGCGAGCCGCGG
CGCCGCGGGGGGCGTCTGGCCCCTCCGGGGGGGTTGGGGTTGGGGTTGGGGTTGTTGAAGCGGAGGCGGG
GCGGCCGAGGGGCCGGACGGGCCCCCTTGTCAACAGACCCGCCCCCCTTGCAAACAACAGAGACCCCATA
GTGATCAGCGACTCCCCCCCGGCCTCTCCCCACAGGCCCCCCGCGGCGCCCATGCCAGGCTCCGCCCCCC
GCCCCGGGCCCCCCGCGTCCGCGGCCGCGTCGGGACCCGCGCGCCCCCGCGCGGCCGTGGCCCCGTGCGT
GCGAGCGCCGCCTCCGGGGCCCGGCCCCCGCGCCCCGGCCCCCGGGGCGGAGCCGGCCGCCCGCCCCGCG
GACGCGCGCCGTGTGCCCCAGTCGCACTCGTCCCTGGCTCAGGCCGCGAACCAAGAACAGAGTCTGTGCC
GGGCGCGTGCGACGGTGGCGCGCGGCTCGGGGGGGCCGGGCGTGGAGGGTGGGCACGGGCCCTCCCGCGG
CGCCGCCCCCTCCGGCGCCGCCCCGCTCCCCTCCGCCGCCTCTGTCGAGCAGGAGGCGGCGGTGCGTCCG
AGGAAGAGGCGCGGGTCGGGCCAGGAAAACCCCTCCCCCCAGTCCACGCGTCCCCCCCTCGCGCCGGCAG
GGGCCAAGAGGGCGGCGACGCACCCCCCCTCCGACTCAGGGCCGGGGGGGCGCGGCCAGGGTGGGCCCGG
GACCCCCCTGACGTCCTCGGCGGCCTCCGCCTCTTCCTCCTCTGCCTCTTCCTCCTCGGCCCCGACCCCC
GCGGGGGCCGCCTCTTCCGCCGCCGGGGCCGCGTCCTCCTCCGCTTCCGCCTCCTCGGGCGGGGCCGTCG
GTGCCCTGGGAGGGAGACAAGAGGAAACCTCCCTCGGCCCCCGCGCTGCTTCTGGGCCGCGGGGGCCGAG
GAAGTGTGCCCGGAAGACGCGCCACGCGGAGACTTCCGGGGCCGTCCCCGCGGGCGGCCTCACGCGCTAC
CTGCCCATCTCGGGGGTCTCTAGCGTGGTCGCCCTGTCGCCTTACGTGAACAAGACTATCACGGGGGACT
GCCTGCCCATCCTGGACATGGAGACGGGGAACATCGGGGCGTACGTGGTCCTGGTGGACCAGACGGGAAA
CATGGCGACCCGGCTGCGGGCCGCGGTCCCCGGCTGGAGCCGCCGCACCCTGCTCCCCGAGACCGCGGGT
AACCACGTGATGCCCCCCGAGTACCCGACGGCCCCCGCGTCGGAGTGGAACAGCCTCTGGATGACCCCCG
TGGGGAACATGCTGTTCGACCAGGGCACCCTAGTGGGCGCCCTGGACTTCCGCAGCCTGCGGTCTCGGCA
CCCGTGGTCCGGGGAGCAGGGGGCGTCGACCCGGGACGAGGGAAAACAATAAACTAGTGTCGACCTCGAG
ACCTAGAAAAACATGGAGCAATCACAAGTAGCAATACAGCAGCTACCAATGCTGATTGTGCCTGGCTAGA
AGCACAAGAGGAGGAGGAGGTGGGTTTTCCAGTCACACCTCAGGTACCTTTAAGACCAATGACTTACAAG
GCAGCTGTAGATCTTAGCCACTTTTTAAAAGAAAAGGGGGGACTGGAAGGGCTAATTCACTCCCAACGAA
GACAAAATCGTCGAGAGATGCTGCATATAAGCAGCTGCTTTTTGCTTGTACTGGGTCTCTCTGGTTAGAC
CAGATCTGAGCCTGGGAGCTCTCTGGCTAACTAGGGAACCCACTGCTTAAGCCTCAATAAAGCTTGCCTT
GAGTGCTTCAAGTAGTGTGTGCCCGTCTGTTGTGTGACTCTGGTAACTAGAGATCCCTCAGACCCTTTTA
GTCAGTGTGGAAAATCTCTAGCAGTAGTAGTTCATGTCATCTTATTATTCAGTATTTATAACTTGCAAAG
AAATGAATATCAGAGAGTGAGAGGCCTTGACATTATAATAGATTTAGCAGGAATTGAACTAGGAGTGGAG
CACACAGGCAAAGCTGCAGAAGTACTTGGAAGAAGCCACCAGAGATACTCACGATTCTGCACATACCTGG
CTAATCCCAGATCCTAAGGATTACATTAAGTTTACTAACATTTATATAATGATTTATAGTTTAAAGTATA
AACTTATCTAATTTACTATTCTGACAGATATTAATTAATCCTCAAATATCATAAGAGATGATTACTATTA
TCCCCATTTAACACAAGAGGAAACTGAGAGGGAAAGATGTTGAAGTAATTTTCCCACAATTACAGCATCC
GTTAGTTACGACTCTATGATCTTCTGACACAAATTCCATTTACTCCTCACCCTATGACTCAGTCGAATAT
ATCAAAGTTATGGACATTATGCTAAGTAACAAATTACCCTTTTATATAGTAAATACTGAGTAGATTGAGA
GAAGAAATTGTTTGCAAACCTGAATAGCTTCAAGAAGAAGAGAAGTGAGGATAAGAATAACAGTTGTCAT
TTAACAAGTTTTAACAAGTAACTTGGTTAGAAAGGGATTCAAATGCATAAAGCAAGGGATAAATTTTTCT
GGCAACAAGACTATACAATATAACCTTAAATATGACTTCAAATAATTGTTGGAACTTGATAAAACTAATT
AAATATTATTGAAGATTATCAATATTATAAATGTAATTTACTTTTAAAAAGGGAACATAGAAATGTGTAT
CATTAGAGTAGAAAACAATCCTTATTATCACAATTTGTCAAAACAAGTTTGTTATTAACACAAGTAGAAT
ACTGCATTCAATTAAGTTGACTGCAGATTTTGTGTTTTGTTAAAATTAGAAAGAGATAACAACAATTTGA
ATTATTGAAAGTAACATGTAAATAGTTCTACATACGTTCTTTTGACATCTTGTTCAATCATTGATCGAAG
TTCTTTATCTTGGAAGAATTTGTTCCAAAGACTCTGAAATAAGGAAAACAATCTATTATATAGTCTCACA
CCTTTGTTTTACTTTTAGTGATTTCAATTTAATAATGTAAATGGTTAAAATTTATTCTTCTCTGAGATCA
TTTCACATTGCAGATAGAAAACCTGAGACTGGGGTAATTTTTATTAAAATCTAATTTAATCTCAGAAACA
CATCTTTATTCTAACATCAATTTTTCCAGTTTGATATTATCATATAAAGTCAGCCTTCCTCATCTGCAGG
TTCCACAACAAAAATCCAACCAACTGTGGATCAAAAATATTGGGAAAAAATTAAAAATAGCAATACAACA
ATAAAAAAATACAAATCAGAAAAACAGCACAGTATAACAACTTTATTTAGCATTTACAATCTATTAGGTA
TTATAAGTAATCTAGCCAGATCCTCTACGCCGGACGCATCGTGGCCGGCATCACCGGCGCCACAGGTGCG
GTTGCTGGCGCCTATATCGCCGACATCACCGATGGGGAAGATCGGGCTCGCCACTTCGGGCTCATGAGCG
CTTGTTTCGGCGTGGGTATGGTGGCAGGCCCCGTGGCCGGGGGACTGTTGGGCGCCATCTCCTTGCATGC
ACCATTCCTTGCGGCGGCGGTGCTCAACGGCCTCAACCTACTACTGGGCTGCTTCCTAATGCAGGAGTCG
CATAAGGGAGAGCGTCGAATGGTGCACTCTCAGTACAATCTGCTCTGATGCCGCATAGTTAAGCCAGCCC
CGACACCCGCCAACACCCGCTGACGCGCCCTGACGGGCTTGTCTGCTCCCGGCATCCGCTTACAGACAAG
CTGTGACCGTCTCCGGGAGCTGCATGTGTCAGAGGTTTTCACCGTCATCACCGAAACGCGCGAGACGAAA
GGGCCTCGTGATACGCCTATTTTTATAGGTTAATGTCATGATAATAATGGTTTCTTAGACGTCAGGTGGC
ACTTTTCGGGGAAATGTGCGCGGAACCCCTATTTGTTTATTTTTCTAAATACATTCAAATATGTATCCGC
TCATGAGACAATAACCCTGATAAATGCTTCAATAATATTGAAAAAGGAAGAGTATGAGTATTCAACATTT
CCGTGTCGCCCTTATTCCCTTTTTTGCGGCATTTTGCCTTCCTGTTTTTGCTCACCCAGAAACGCTGGTG
AAAGTAAAAGATGCTGAAGATCAGTTGGGTGCACGAGTGGGTTACATCGAACTGGATCTCAACAGCGGTA
AGATCCTTGAGAGTTTTCGCCCCGAAGAACGTTTTCCAATGATGAGCACTTTTAAAGTTCTGCTATGTGG
CGCGGTATTATCCCGTATTGACGCCGGGCAAGAGCAACTCGGTCGCCGCATACACTATTCTCAGAATGAC
TTGGTTGAGTACTCACCAGTCACAGAAAAGCATCTTACGGATGGCATGACAGTAAGAGAATTATGCAGTG
CTGCCATAACCATGAGTGATAACACTGCGGCCAACTTACTTCTGACAACGATCGGAGGACCGAAGGAGCT
AACCGCTTTTTTGCACAACATGGGGGATCATGTAACTCGCCTTGATCGTTGGGAACCGGAGCTGAATGAA
GCCATACCAAACGACGAGCGTGACACCACGATGCCTGTAGCAATGGCAACAACGTTGCGCAAACTATTAA
CTGGCGAACTACTTACTCTAGCTTCCCGGCAACAATTAATAGACTGGATGGAGGCGGATAAAGTTGCAGG
ACCACTTCTGCGCTCGGCCCTTCCGGCTGGCTGGTTTATTGCTGATAAATCTGGAGCCGGTGAGCGTGGG
TCTCGCGGTATCATTGCAGCACTGGGGCCAGATGGTAAGCCCTCCCGTATCGTAGTTATCTACACGACGG
GGAGTCAGGCAACTATGGATGAACGAAATAGACAGATCGCTGAGATAGGTGCCTCACTGATTAAGCATTG
GTAACTGTCAGACCAAGTTTACTCATATATACTTTAGATTGATTTAAAACTTCATTTTTAATTTAAAAGG
ATCTAGGTGAAGATCCTTTTTGATAATCTCATGACCAAAATCCCTTAACGTGAGTTTTCGTTCCACTGAG
CGTCAGACCCCGTAGAAAAGATCAAAGGATCTTCTTGAGATCCTTTTTTTCTGCGCGTAATCTGCTGCTT
GCAAACAAAAAAACCACCGCTACCAGCGGTGGTTTGTTTGCCGGATCAAGAGCTACCAACTCTTTTTCCG
AAGGTAACTGGCTTCAGCAGAGCGCAGATACCAAATACTGTTCTTCTAGTGTAGCCGTAGTTAGGCCACC
ACTTCAAGAACTCTGTAGCACCGCCTACATACCTCGCTCTGCTAATCCTGTTACCAGTGGCTGCTGCCAG
TGGCGATAAGTCGTGTCTTACCGGGTTGGACTCAAGACGATAGTTACCGGATAAGGCGCAGCGGTCGGGC
TGAACGGGGGGTTCGTGCACACAGCCCAGCTTGGAGCGAACGACCTACACCGAACTGAGATACCTACAGC
GTGAGCTATGAGAAAGCGCCACGCTTCCCGAAGGGAGAAAGGCGGACAGGTATCCGGTAAGCGGCAGGGT
CGGAACAGGAGAGCGCACGAGGGAGCTTCCAGGGGGAAACGCCTGGTATCTTTATAGTCCTGTCGGGTTT
CGCCACCTCTGACTTGAGCGTCGATTTTTGTGATGCTCGTCAGGGGGGCGGAGCCTATGGAAAAACGCCA
GCAACGCGGCCTTTTTACGGTTCCTGGCCTTTTGCTGGCCTTTTGCTCACATGTTCTTTCCTGCGTTATC
CCCTGATTCTGTGGATAACCGTATTACCGCCTTTGAGTGAGCTGATACCGCTCGCCGCAGCCGAACGACC
GAGCGCAGCGAGTCAGTGAGCGAGGAAGCGGAAGAGCGCCCAATACGCAAACCGCCTCTCCCCGCGCGTT
GGCCGATTCATTAATGCAGCTGTGGAATGTGTGTCAGTTAGGGTGTGGAAAGTCCCCAGGCTCCCCAGCA
GGCAGAAGTATGCAAAGCATGCATCTCAATTAGTCAGCAACCAGGTGTGGAAAGTCCCCAGGCTCCCCAG
CAGGCAGAAGTATGCAAAGCATGCATCTCAATTAGTCAGCAACCATAGTCCCGCCCCTAACTCCGCCCAT
CCCGCCCCTAACTCCGCCCAGTTCCGCCCATTCTCCGCCCCATGGCTGACTAATTTTTTTTATTTATGCA
GAGGCCGAGGCCGCCTCGGCCTCTGAGCTATTCCAGAAGTAGTGAGGAGGCTTTTTTGGAGGCCTAGGCT
TTTGCAAAAAGCTTGGACACAAGACAGGCTTGCGAGATATGTTTGAGAATACCACTTTATCCCGCGTCAG
GGAGAGGCAGTGCGTAAAAAGACGCGGACTCATGTGAAATACTGGTTTTTAGTGCGCCAGATCTCTATAA
TCTCGCGCAACCTATTTTCCCCTCGAACACTTTTTAAGCCGTAGATAAACAGGCTGGGACACTTCACATG
AGCGAAAAATACATCGTCACCTGGGACATGTTGCAGATCCATGCACGTAAACTCGCAAGCCGACTGATGC
CTTCTGAACAATGGAAAGGCATTATTGCCGTAAGCCGTGGCGGTCTGTACCGGGTGCGTTACTGGCGCGT
GAACTGGGTATTCGTCATGTCGATACCGTTTGTATTTCCAGCTACGATCACGACAACCAGCGCGAGCTTA
AAGTGCTGAAACGCGCAGAAGGCGATGGCGAAGGCTTCATCGTTATTGATGACCTGGTGGATACCGGTGG
TACTGCGGTTGCGATTCGTGAAATGTATCCAAAAGCGCACTTTGTCACCATCTTCGCAAAACCGGCTGGT
CGTCCGCTGGTTGATGACTATGTTGTTGATATCCCGCAAGATACCTGGATTGAACAGCCGTGGGATATGG
GCGTCGTATTCGTCCCGCCAATCTCCGGTCGCTAATCTTTTCAACGCCTGGCACTGCCGGGCGTTGTTCT
TTTTAACTTCAGGCGGGTTACAATAGTTTCCAGTAAGTATTCTGGAGGCTGCATCCATGACACAGGCAAA
CCTGAGCGAAACCCTGTTCAAACCCCGCTTTAAACATCCTGAAACCTCGACGCTAGTCCGCCGCTTTAAT
CACGGCGCACAACCGCCTGTGCAGTCGGCCCTTGATGGTAAAACCATCCCTCACTGGTATCGCATGATTA
ACCGTCTGATGTGGATCTGGCGCGGCATTGACCCACGCGAAATCCTCGACGTCCAGGCACGTATTGTGAT
GAGCGATGCCGAACGTACCGACGATGATTTATACGATACGGTGATTGGCTACCGTGGCGGCAACTGGATT
TATGAGTGGGCCCCGGATCTTTGTGAAGGAACCTTACTTCTGTGGTGTG
